>Addgene plasmid #112690 | gRNA[DsxF].1026A | addgene full sequence | sequence record 232709 | Addgene NGS Result
G
[124 nt withheld, positions 2-125]
C
[91 nt withheld, positions 127-217]
A
[49 nt withheld, positions 219-267]
CCTTTGACGTTGGAGTCCACGTTCTTT
[37 nt withheld, positions 295-331]
ACCCTATCTCGGTCTATTCTTTTGATTTATAAGGGATTTTGCCGATTTCGGCCTATTGGTTAAAAAATGA
GCTGATTTAACAAAAATTTAACGCGAATTTTAACAAAATATTAACGCTTACAATTTMSRTTCGCCATTCA
GGCTGCGCAACTGTTGGGAAGGGCGATCGGTGCGGGCCTCTTCGCTATTACGCCAGCTGGCGAAAGGGGG
ATGTGCTGCAAGGCGATTAAGTTGGGTAACGCCAGGGTTTTCCCAGTCACGACGTTGTAAAACGACGGCC
AGTGAATTGTAATACGACTCACTATAGGGCGAATTGGGTACGTACCGGGCCCCTAGTATGTATGTAAGTT
AATAAAACCCATTTTTGCGGAAAGTAGATAAAAAAAACATTTTTTTTTTTTACTGCACTGGATATCATTG
AACTTATCTGATCAGTTTTAAATTTACTTCGATCCAAGGGTATTTGATGTACCAGGTTCTTTCGATTACC
TCTCACTCAAAATGACATTCCACTCAAAGTCAGCGCTGTTTGCCTCCTTCTCTGTCCACAGAAATATCGC
CGTCTCTTTCGCCGCTGCGTCCGCTATCTCTTTCGCCACCGTTTGTAGCGTTACGTAGCGTCAATGTCCG
CCTTCAGTTGCATTTTGTCAGCGGTTTCGTGACGAAGCTCCAAGCGGTTTACGCCATCAATTAAACACAA
AGTGCTGTGCCAAAACTCCTCTCGCTTCTTATTTTTGTTTGTTTTTTGAGTGATTGGGGTGGTGATTGGT
TTTGGGTGGGTAAGCAGGGGAAAGTGTGAAAAATCCCGGCAATGGGCCAAGAGGATCAGGAGCTATTAAT
TCGCGGAGGCAGCAAACACCCATCTGCCGAGCATCTGAACAATGTGAGTAGTACATGTGCATACATCTTA
AGTTCACTTGATCTATAGGAACTGCGATTGCAACATCAAATTGTCTGCGGCGTGAGAACTGCGACCCACA
AAAATCCCAAACCGCAATTGCACAAACAAATAGTGACACGAAACAGATTATTCTGGTAGCTGTTCTCGCT
ATATAAGACAATTTTTGAGATCATATCATGATCAAGACATCTAAAGGCATTCATTTTCGACTATATTCTT
TTTTACAAAAAATATAACAACCAGATATTTTAAGCTGATCCTAGATGCACAAAAAATAAATAAAAGTATA
AACCTACTTCGTAGGATACTTCGGGGTACTTTTTGTTCGGGGTTAGATGAGCATAACGCTTGTAGTTGAT
ATTTGAGATCCCCTATCATTGCAGGGTGACAGCGGAGCGGCTTCGCAGAGCTGCATTAACCAGGGCTTCG
GGCAGGCCAAAAACTACGGCACGCTCCGGCCACCCAGTCCGCCGGAGGACTCCGGTTCAGGGAGCGGCCA
ACTAGCCGAGAACCTCACCTATGCCTGGCACAATATGGACATCTTTGGGGCGGTCAATCAGCCGGGCTCC
GGATGGCGGCAGCTGGTCAACCGGACACGCGGACTATTCTGCAACGAGCGACACATACCGGCGCCCAGGA
AACATTTGCTCAAGAACGGTGAGTTTCTATTCGCAGTCGGCTGATCTGTGTGAAATCTTAATAAAGGGTC
CAATTACCAATTTGAAACTCAGTTTGCGGCGTGGCCTATCCGGGCGAACTTTTGGCCGTGATGGGCAGTT
CCGGTGCCGGAAAGACGACCCTGCTGAATGCCCTTGCCTTTCGATCGCCGCAGGGCATCCAAGTATCGCC
ATCCGGGATGCGACTGCTCAATGGCCAACCTGTGGACGCCAAGGAGATGCAGGCCAGGTGCGCCTATGTC
CAGCAGGATGACCTCTTTATCGGCTCCCTAACGGCCAGGGAACACCTGATTTTCCAAGCCATGGTGCGGA
TGCCACGACATCTGACCTATCGGCAGCGAGTGGCCCGCGTGGATCAGGTGATCCAGGAGCTTTCGCTCAG
CAAATGTCAGCACACGATCATCGGTGTGCCCGGCAGGGTGAAAGGTCTGTCCGGCGGAGAAAGGAAGCGT
CTGGCATTCGCCTCCGAGGCTCTAACCGATCCGCCGCTTCTGATCTGCGATGAGCCCACCTCCGGACTGG
ACTCCTTTACCGCCCACAGCGTCGTCCAGGTGCTGAAGAAGCTGTCGCAGAAGGGCAAGACCGTCATCCT
GACCATTCATCAGCCGTCTTCCGAGCTGTTTGAGCTCTTTGACAAGATCCTTCTGATGGCCGAGGGCAGG
GTAGCTTTCTTGGGCACTCCCAGCGAAGCCGTCGACTTCTTTTCCTAGTGAGTTCGATGTGTTTATTAAG
GGTATCTAGTATTACATAACATCTCAACTCCTATCCAGCGTGGGTGCCCAGTGTCCTACCAACTACAATC
CGGCGGACTTTTACGTACAGGTGTTGGCCGTTGTGCCCGGACGGGAGATCGAGTCCCGTGATCGGATCGC
CAAGATATGCGACAATTTTGCCATTAGCAAAGTAGCCCGGGATATGGAGCAGTTGTTGGCCACCAAAAAT
CTGGAGAAGCCACTGGAGCAGCCGGAGAATGGGTACACCTACAAGGCCACCTGGTTCATGCAGTTCCGGG
CGGTCCTGTGGCGATCCTGGCTGTCGGTGCTCAAGGAACCACTCCTCGTAAAAGTGCGACTTATTCAGAC
AACGGTGAGTGGTTCCAGTGGAAACAAATGATATAACGCTTACAATTCTTGGAAACAAATTCGCTAGATT
TTAGATAGAATTGCCTGATTCCACACCCTTCTTAGTTTTTTTCAATGAGATGTATAGTTTATAGTTTTGC
AGAAGATAAATAAATTTCATTTAACTCGCGAATATTAATGAGATGCGAGTAACATTTTAATTTGCAGATG
GTTGCCATCTTGATTGGCCTCATCTTTTTGGGCCAACAACTCACGCAAGTGGGTGTGATGAATATCAACG
GAGCCATCTTCCTCTTCCTGACCAACATGACCTTTCAAAACGTCTTTGCCACGATAAATGTAAGTCATGT
TTAGAATACATTTGCATTTCAATAATTTACTAACTTTCTAATGAATCGATTCGATTTAGGTGTTCACCTC
AGAGCTGCCAGTTTTTATGAGGGAGGCCCGAAGTCGACTTTATCGCTGTGACACATACTTTCTGGGCAAA
ACGATTGCCGAATTGCCGCTTTTTCTCACAGTGCCACTGGTCTTCACGGCGATTGCCTATCCGATGATCG
GACTGCGGGCCGGAGTGCTGCACTTCTTCAACTGCCTGGCGCTGGTCACTCTGGTGGCCAATGTGTCAAC
GTCCTTCGGATATCTAATATCCTGCGCCAGCTCCTCGACCTCGATGGCGCTGTCTGTGGGTCCGCCGGTT
ATCATACCATTCCTGCTCTTTGGCGGCTTCTTCTTGAACTCGGGCTCGGTGCCAGTATACCTCAAATGGT
TGTCGTACCTCTCATGGTTCCGTTACGCCAACGAGGGTCTGCTGATTAACCAATGGGCGGACGTGGAGCC
GGGCGAAATTAGCTGCACATCGTCGAACACCACGTGCCCCAGTTCGGGCAAGGTCATCCTGGAGACGCTT
AACTTCTCCGCCGCCGATCTGCCGCTGGACTACGTGGGTCTGGCCATTCTCATCGTGAGCTTCCGGGTGC
TCGCATATCTGGCTCTAAGACTTCGGGCCCGACGCAAGGAGTAGCCGACATATATCCGAAATAACTGCTT
GTTTTTTTTTTTTACCATTATTACCATCGTGTTTACTGTTTATTGCCCCCTCAAAAAGCTAATGTAATTA
TATTTGTGCCAATAAAAACAAGATATGACCTATAGAATACAAGTATTTCCCCTTCGAACATCCCCACAAG
TAGACTTTGGATTTGTCTTCTAACCAAAAGACTTACACACCTGCATACCTTACATCAAAAACTCGTTTAT
CGCTACATAAAACACCGGGATATATTTTTTATATACATACTTTTCAAATCGCGCGCCCTCTTCATAATTC
ACCTCCACCACACCACGTTTCGTAGTTGCTCTTTCGCTGTCTCCCACCCGCTCTCCGCAACACATTCACC
TTTTGTTCGACGACCTTGGAGCGACTGTCGTTAGTTCCGCGCGATTCGGTTCGCTCAAATGGTTCCGAGT
GGTTCATTTCGTCTCAATAGAAATTAGTAATAAATATTTGTATGTACAATTTATTTGCTCCAATATATTT
GTATATATTTCCCTCACAGCTATATTTATTCTAATTTAATATTATGACTTTTTAAGGTAATTTTTTGTGA
CCTGTTCGGAGTGATTAGCGTTACAATTTGAACTGAAAGTGACATCCAGTGTTTGTTCCTTGTGTAGATG
CATCTCAAAAAAATGGTGGGCATAATAGTGTTGTTTATATATATCAAAAATAACAACTATAATAATAAGA
ATACATTTAATTTAGAAAATGCTTGGATTTCACTGGAACTAGGCTAGCATAACTTCGTATAATGTATGCT
ATACGAAGTTATGCTAGCGGATCCGGGAATTGGGAATTGGGCAATATTTAAATGGCGGCGCGCCGAATTC
TTTTTTGCTCACCTGTGATTGCTCCTACTCAAATACAAAAACATCAAATTTTCTGTCAATAAAGCATATT
TATTTATATTTATTTTACAGGAAAGAATTCCTTTTAAAGTGTATTTTAACCTATAATGAAAAACGATTAA
AAAAAATACATAAAATAATTCGAAAATTTTTGAATAGCCCAGGTTGATAAAAATTCATTTCATACGTTTT
ATAACTTATGCCCCTAAGTATTTTTTGACCATAGTGTTTCAATTCTACATTAATTTTACAGAGTAGAATG
AAACGCCACCTACTCAGCCAAGAGGCGAAAAGGTTAGCTCGCCAAGCAGAGAGGGCGCCAGTGCTCACTA
CTTTTTATAATTCTCAACTTCTTTTTCCAGACTCAGTTCGTATATATAGACCTATTTTCAATTTAACGTC
GGTGAGCTGCGCAACACAACGGTTTTAGAGCTAGAAATAGCAAGTTAAAATAAGGCTAGTCCGTTATCAA
CTTGAAAAAGTGGCACCGAGTCGGTGCTTTTTTTTTTGGTACCTCTAGAGATCCACTAGTGTCGACGATG
TAGGTCACGGTCTCGAAGCCGCGGTGCGGGTGCCAGGGCGTGCCCTTGGGCTCCCCGGGCGCGTACTCCA
CCTCACCCATCTGGTCCATCATGATGAACGGGTCGAGGTGGCGGTAGTTGATCCCGGCGAACGCGCGGCG
CACCGGGAAGCCCTCGCCCTCGAAACCGCTGGGCGCGGTGGTCACGGTGAGCACGGGACGTGCGACGGCG
TCGGCGGGTGCGGATACGCGGGGCAGCGTCAGCGGGTTCTCGACGGTCACGGCGGGCATGTCGACACTAG
TTCTAGCCAGCTTTTGTTCCCTTTAGTGAGGGTTAATTTCGAGCTTGGCGTAATCATGGTCATAGCTGTT
TCCTGTGTGAAATTGTTATCCGCTCACAATTCCACACAACATACGAGCCGGAAGCATAAAGTGTAAAGCC
TGGGGTGCCTAATGAGTGAGCTAACTCACATTAATTGCGTTGCGCTCACTGCCCGCTTTCCAGTCGGGAA
ACCTGTCGTGCCAGCTGCATTAATGAATCGGCCAACGCGCGGGGAGAGGCGGTTTGCGTATTGGGCGCTC
TTCCGCTTCCTCGCTCACTGACTCGCTGCGCTCGGTCGTTCGGCTGCGGCGAGCGGTATCAGCTCACTCA
AAGGCGGTAATACGGTTATCCACAGAATCAGGGGATAACGCAGGAAAGAACATGTGAGCAAAAGGCCAGC
AAAAGGCCAGGAACCGTAAAAAGGCCGCGTTGCTGGCGTTTTTCCATAGGCTCCGCCCCCCTGACGAGCA
TCACAAAAATCGACGCTCAAGTCAGAGGTGGCGAAACCCGACAGGACTATAAAGATACCAGGCGTTTCCC
CCTGGAAGCTCCCTCGTGCGCTCTCCTGTTCCGACCCTGCCGCTTACCGGATACCTGTCCGCCTTTCTCC
CTTCGGGAAGCGTGGCGCTTTCTCATAGCTCACGCTGTAGGTATCTCAGTTCGGTGTAGGTCGTTCGCTC
CAAGCTGGGCTGTGTGCACGAACCCCCCGTTCAGCCCGACCGCTGCGCCTTATCCGGTAACTATCGTCTT
GAGTCCAACCCGGTAAGACACGACTTATCGCCACTGGCAGCAGCCACTGGTAACAGGATTAGCAGAGCGA
GGTATGTAGGCGGTGCTACAGAGTTCTTGAAGTGGTGGCCTAACTACGGCTACACTAGAAGAACAGTATT
TGGTATCTGCGCTCTGCTGAAGCCAGTTACCTTCGGAAAAAGAGTTGGTAGCTCTTGATCCGGCAAACAA
ACCACCGCTGGTAGCGGTGGTTTTTTTGTTTGCAAGCAGCAGATTACGCGCAGAAAAAAAGGATCTCAAG
AAGATCCTTTGATCTTTTCTACGGGGTCTGACGCTCAGTGGAACGAAAACTCACGTTAAGGGATTTTGGT
CATGAGATTATCAAAAAGGATCTTCACCTAGATCCTTTTAAATTAAAAATGAAGTTTTAAATCAATCTAA
AGTATATATGAGTAAACTTGGTCTGACAGTTACCAATGCTTAATCAGTGAGGCACCTATCTCAGCGATCT
GTCTATTTCGTTCATCCATAGTTGCCTGACTCCCCGTCGTGTAGATAACTACGATACGGGAGGGCTTACC
ATCTGGCCCCAGTGCTGCAATGATACCGCGAGACCCACGCTCACCGGCTCCAGATTTATCAGCAATAAAC
CAGCCAGCCGGAAGGGCCGAGCGCAGAAGTGGTCCTGCAACTTTATCCGCCTCCATCCAGTCTATTAATT
GTTGCCGGGAAGCTAGAGTAAGTAGTTCGCCAGTTAATAGTTTGCGCAACGTTGTTGCCATTGCTACAGG
CATCGTGGTGTCACGCTCGTCGTTTGGTATGGCTTCATTCAGCTCCGGTTCCCAACGATCAAGGCGAGTT
ACATGATCCCCCATGTTGTGCAAAAAAGCGGTTAGCTCCTTCGGTCCTCCGATCGTTGTCAGAAGTAAGT
TGGCCGCAGTGTTATCACTCATGGTTATGGCAGCACTGCATAATTCTCTTACTGTCATGCCATCCGTAAG
ATGCTTTTCTGTGACTGGTGAGTACTCAACCAAGTCATTCTGAGAATAGTGTATGCGGCGACCGAGTTGC
TCTTGCCCGGCGTCAATACGGGATAATACCGCGCCACATAGCAGAACTTTAAAAGTGCTCATCATTGGAA
AACGTTCTTCGGGGCGAAAACTCTCAAGGATCTTACCGCTGTTGAGATCCAGTTCGATGTAACCCACTCG
TGCACCCAACTGATCTTCAGCATCTTTTACTTTCACCAGCGTTTCTGGGTGAGCAAAAACAGGAAGGCAA
AATGCCGCAAAAAAGGGAATAAGGGCGACACGGAAATGTTGAATACTCATACTCTTCCTTTTTCAATATT
ATTGAAGCATTTATCAGGGTTATTGTCTCATGAGCGGATACATATTTGAATGTATTTAGAAAAATAAACA
AATAGGGGTTCCGCGCACATTTCCCCGAAAAGTGCCAC
Features (pLannotate 1.2.2; 16 found; start..end, strand, type, name):
      2..430     +  rep_origin     f1 ori (sequence partly withheld): f1 bacteriophage origin of replication; arrow indicates direction of (+) strand synthesis
    461..618     -  CDS            lacZα (fragment): LacZα fragment of β-galactosidase; lacZ fragment
    621..639     +  promoter       T7 promoter: promoter for bacteriophage T7 RNA polymerase
    664..4783    +  gene           mini-white: white; This modified version of the white gene lacks part of the first intron.
   4790..4823    -  protein_bind   loxP: Cre-mediated recombination occurs in the 8-bp core sequence (GCATACAT). Cre recombinase
   4882..5302    +  promoter       dU6-3 promoter: RNA polymerase III promoter for Drosophila U6-3 snRNA (Port et al., 2014)
   5323..5398    +  misc_RNA       gRNA scaffold: guide RNA scaffold for the Streptococcus pyogenes CRISPR/Cas9 system
   5453..5522    +  protein_bind   attB: attB site for the φC31 integrase (Groth et al., 2000) phage φC31 integrase
   5741..5759    -  promoter       T3 promoter: promoter for bacteriophage T3 RNA polymerase
   5804..5820    -  protein_bind   lac operator: The lac repressor binds to the lac operator to inhibit transcription in E. coli. This inhibition can be relieved by adding lactose or isopropyl-β-D-thiogalactopyranoside (IPTG). lac repressor encoded by lacI
   5828..5858    -  promoter       lac promoter: promoter for the E. coli lac operon
   5873..5894    -  protein_bind   CAP binding site: CAP binding activates transcription in the presence of cAMP. E. coli catabolite activator protein
   5907..5999    -  CDS            lacI (fragment): lac repressor; lacI; The lac repressor binds to the lac operator to inhibit transcription in E. coli. This inhibition can be relieved by adding lactose or isopropyl-β-D-thiogalactopyranoside (IPTG).
   6182..6770    -  rep_origin     ori: high-copy-number ColE1/pMB1/pBR322/pUC origin of replication
   6941..7801    -  CDS            AmpR: β-lactamase; bla; confers resistance to ampicillin, carbenicillin, and related antibiotics
   7802..7906    -  promoter       AmpR promoter: bla
