[The description below was written by a language model from this plasmid's Addgene catalogue record and pLannotate feature annotations shown in this document.]
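Description:
gRNA[DsxF].1026A is a Drosophila melanogaster germline transformation plasmid of the CRISPR class, built on a white+attB backbone and designed to express a single guide RNA against the female-specific form of doublesex (dsx, DsxF). In bacteria it is maintained as a high-copy plasmid through a ColE1/pUC-type origin and selected with ampicillin via the AmpR (β-lactamase) cassette. The backbone also carries an f1 phage origin, remnants of the lacZα/lac promoter cloning region, and flanking T7 and T3 promoters, all typical of a pBluescript-style cloning vector and not relevant to the function in flies.

The payload is a compact Pol III expression unit: the Drosophila U6-3 snRNA promoter (dU6-3) drives the dsx-targeting spacer fused to the Streptococcus pyogenes Cas9 gRNA scaffold, so the transcript is only active when SpCas9 is supplied from another source, since no Cas9 gene is annotated here. Just downstream lies a φC31 attB site, which allows integrase-mediated, site-specific insertion of the whole plasmid into an attP docking site in the fly genome. The mini-white gene, a shortened version of white lacking part of its first intron, serves as the visible transformation marker, restoring eye pigmentation in a white mutant background. A single loxP site sits between mini-white and the gRNA cassette; the record does not state its intended use.

According to the record, the plasmid's purpose is to express the DsxF gRNA from the dU6-3 promoter. It comes from work on precision guided sterile male production for insect population control, demonstrated in flies.
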