Addgene plasmid #112690: gRNA[DsxF].1026A
Purpose: express gRNA targeting DsxF under dU6-3 promoter
Depositing lab: Omar Akbari. Depositing organization: University of California, San Diego (UCSD). Publication: Transforming insect population control with precision guided sterile males with demonstration in flies. Kandul NP, Liu J, Sanchez C HM, Wu SL, Marshall JM, Akbari OS. Nat Commun. 2019 Jan 8;10(1):84. doi: 10.1038/s41467-018-07964-7. PubMed 30622266.
Backbone
  Vector backbone: white+attB
  Vector type: CRISPR
  Selectable markers: mini-white
Growth in bacteria
  Bacterial resistance: Ampicillin, 100 μg/mL
  Growth temperature: 37°C
  Growth strain: DH5alpha
  Copy number: High Copy
Gene/Insert
  Gene/Insert name: U6.3-gRNA[DsxF]
  gRNA/shRNA sequence: GTGAGCTGCGCAACACAACG
  Species: D. melanogaster (fly)
  Entrez Gene: dsx (a.k.a. Dmel_CG11094, CG11094, DSX, DSXF, DSXM, Dmdsx, Dmel\CG11094, Dsx, Hr, dsxF, dsxM, ix-62c)
Terms and licenses: Academic/Nonprofit Terms; Industry Terms: Not Available to Industry
How to cite: gRNA[DsxF].1026A was a gift from Omar Akbari (Addgene plasmid # 112690 ; http://n2t.net/addgene:112690 ; RRID:Addgene_112690)
